Addgene plasmid #205293: pHelper_NoMutL_V2_gentR
Purpose: Helper plasmid for ORBIT in E. coli. Expresses RecT for oligo recombineering and Bxb-1 for pInt incorporation. Has sacB for counter selection.
Depositing lab: Scott Saunders. Depositing organization: University of Texas Southwestern Medical Center. Publication: ORBIT for E. coli: Kilobase-scale oligonucleotide recombineering at high throughput and high efficiency. Saunders SH, Ahmed AM. bioRxiv 2023 10.1101/2023.06.28.546561.
Backbone
  Vector backbone: pKM461
  Vector type: Synthetic Biology
Growth in bacteria
  Bacterial resistance: Gentamicin, 10 μg/mL
  Growth temperature: 37°C
  Growth strain: DH5alpha
  Copy number: High Copy
Gene/Insert
  Gene/Insert name: CspRecT / Bxb-1
  Species: Synthetic
  Cloning method: Gibson Cloning
Resource information
  A portion of this plasmid was derived from a plasmid made by: pORTMAGE-Ec1 (Addgene #138474), pKM461 (Addgene #108320), pKD46 (CGSC #7739), and pMQ30 (Shanks et al. 2006)
Terms and licenses: Academic/Nonprofit Terms; Industry Terms: Not Available to Industry
Depositor comments: Replicating ORBIT V2 helper plasmid w/ inducible oligo recombineering module (m-tol) and bxb-1 integrase (arabinose). SacB is present for counterselection and gentamicin is the resistance marker. V2 plasmid does not have mutL, which lowers background mutation rate. Please visit https://doi.org/10.1101/2023.06.28.546561 for bioRxiv preprint.
How to cite: pHelper_NoMutL_V2_gentR was a gift from Scott Saunders (Addgene plasmid # 205293 ; http://n2t.net/addgene:205293 ; RRID:Addgene_205293)
