[The description below was written by a language model from this plasmid's Addgene catalogue record and pLannotate feature annotations shown in this document.]
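Description:
pHelper_NoMutL_V2_gentR is a replicating helper plasmid for ORBIT (oligonucleotide recombineering followed by Bxb-1 integrase targeting) in E. coli. It is catalogued as a synthetic-biology vector on a pKM461 backbone, with portions derived from pORTMAGE-Ec1, pKD46 and pMQ30. The 9.6 kb sequence carries a high-copy ColE1/pUC-type origin. Selection is by gentamicin, through the aacC1 acetyltransferase gene, which lies downstream of annotated Pc integron and AmpR promoters.

The payload consists of two independently inducible modules. The first is the oligo recombineering module. XylS, the regulator from the Pseudomonas putida TOL plasmid, activates the Pm promoter in response to m-toluate. According to the record this drives CspRecT, a single-stranded DNA annealing protein that incorporates a targeting oligo into the chromosome. The second module is arabinose-inducible: araC is present, and an araBAD promoter fragment sits downstream of the lambda t0 terminator and upstream of an rrnB T1 terminator. The depositor states that this system controls the Bxb-1 integrase, which then recombines a pInt integrating plasmid into the attachment site delivered by the oligo. Neither the CspRecT nor the Bxb-1 coding sequence was annotated by the automated feature table. The unannotated gaps after Pm and after the second araBAD fragment are where they would be expected.

A Bacillus subtilis sacB cassette with its native promoter region confers sucrose sensitivity, which allows counterselection to cure the helper after editing. The V2 design omits the mutL mismatch-repair-interfering component, which the depositor notes lowers the background mutation rate. Small lacI, CmR, lacZα and MCS fragments appear to be cloning remnants.
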