Features (pLannotate 1.2.2; 19 found; start..end, strand, type, name):
      1..589     +  rep_origin     ori: high-copy-number ColE1/pMB1/pBR322/pUC origin of replication
    772..827     +  CDS            lacI (fragment): lac repressor; lacI; The lac repressor binds to the lac operator to inhibit transcription in E. coli. This inhibition can be relieved by adding lactose or isopropyl-β-D-thiogalactopyranoside (IPTG).
    850..877     +  terminator     rrnB T2 terminator: transcription terminator T2 from the E. coli rrnB gene
    938..1471    -  CDS            GmR: gentamycin acetyltransferase; aacC1; confers resistance to gentamycin
   1660..1688    -  promoter       Pc promoter: intI1 (promoter lies within the coding sequence); class 1 integron promoter
   1706..1810    -  promoter       AmpR promoter: bla
   1910..2785    -  CDS            araC: ARAC_ECOLI - Experimental evidence at protein level: Swiss-Prot protein existence level 1. Transcription factor that regulates the expression of several genes involved in the transport and metabolism of L-arabinose (PubMed:4362626, PubMed:328165, PubMed:6251457, PubMed:2962192, PubMed:6319708, PubMed:2231717, PubMed:1447222). Functions both as a positive and a negative regulator (PubMed:328165, PubMed:6251457). In the presence of arabinose, activates the expression of the araBAD, araE, araFGH and araJ promoters (PubMed:4362626, PubMed:328165, PubMed:6251457, PubMed:2962192, PubMed:6319708, Pub
   2812..3005    +  promoter       araBAD promoter (fragment): araBAD; promoter of the L-arabinose operon of E. coli; the araC regulatory gene is transcribed in the opposite direction (Guzman et al., 1995)
   3006..3971    -  CDS            XylS: XylS regulator encoded by the Pseudomonas putida TOL plasmid pWWO; xylS; stimulates transcription from the Pm promoter in the presence of aromatic compounds such as m-toluate or benzoate
   4232..4637    +  CDS            CmR (fragment): chloramphenicol acetyltransferase; cat; confers resistance to chloramphenicol
   4599..4859    -  CDS            YPRA_ECOLX (fragment): Protein predicted: Swiss-Prot protein existence level 4. From Escherichia coli.
   4871..4951    +  promoter       Pm promoter: The bacterial Pm promoter is activated by XylS in the presence of benzoate or m-toluate (Marqués et al., 1999).
   5837..5872    +  misc_feature   MCS (fragment): pUC18/19 multiple cloning site
   5880..5904    +  CDS            lacZα (fragment): LacZα fragment of β-galactosidase; lacZ fragment
   5915..6009    +  terminator     lambda t0 terminator: transcription terminator from phage lambda
   6010..6089    +  promoter       araBAD promoter (fragment): araBAD; promoter of the L-arabinose operon of E. coli; the araC regulatory gene is transcribed in the opposite direction (Guzman et al., 1995)
   7669..7715    +  terminator     rrnB T1 terminator: transcription terminator T1 from the E. coli rrnB gene
   7797..8155    +  promoter       sacB promoter (fragment): sacR; sacB promoter and control region
   8156..9577    +  CDS            SacB: secreted levansucrase that renders bacterial growth sensitive to sucrose; Bacillus subtilis sacB; negative selection marker
>Addgene plasmid #205293 | pHelper_NoMutL_V2_gentR | addgene full sequence | sequence record 410127 | Addgene NGS Result
TTGAGATCCTTTTTTTCTGCGCGTAATCTGCTGCTTGCAAACAAAAAAACCACCGCTACCAGCGGTGGTT
TTTTTGCCGGATCAAGAGCTACCAACTCTTTTTCCGAAGGTAACTGGCTTCAGCAGAGCGCAGATACCAA
ATACTGTTCTTCTAGTGTAGCCGTAGTTAGGCCACCACTTCAAGAACTCTGTAGCACCGCCTACATACCT
CGCTCTGCTAATCCTGTTACCAGTGGCTGCTGCCAGTGGCGATAAGTCGTGTCTTACCGGGTTGGACTCA
AGACGATAGTTACCGGATAAGGCGCAGCGGTCGGGCTGAACGGGGGGTTCGTGCACACAGCCCAGCTTGG
AGCGAACGACCTACACCGAACTGAGATACCTACAGCGTGAGCTATGAGAAAGCGCCACGCTTCCCGAAGG
GAGAAAGGCGGACAGGTATCCGGTAAGCGGCAGGGTCGGAACAGGAGAGCGCACGAGGGAGCTTCCAGGG
GGAAACGCCTGGTATCTTTATAGTCCTGTCGGGTTTCGCCACCTCTGACTTGAGCGTCGATTTTTGTGAT
GCTCGTCAGGGGGGCGGAGCCTATGGAAAAACGCCAGCAACGCGGCCTTTTTACGGTTCCTGGCCTTTTG
CTGGCCTTTTGCTCACATGTTCTTTCCTGCGTTATCCCATGATTCTGTGGATAACCGTATTACCGCCTTT
GAGTGAGCTGATACCGCTCGCCGCAGCCGAACGACCGAGCGCAGCGAGTCAGTGAGCGAGGAAGCGGAAG
AGCGCCCAATACGCAAACCGCCTCTCCCCGCGCGTTGGCCGATTCATTAATGCAGCTAGAACTAGTTGAT
TAGCTAAGCAGAAGGCCATCCTGACGGATGGCCTTTTTGCGTTTAATAGAAGTTTTAAATCAATCTAAAG
TATATATGAGTAAACTTGGTCTGACAGTTAGGTGGCGGTACTTGGGTCGATATCAAAGTGCATCACTTCT
TCCCGTATGCCCAACTTTGTATAGAGAGCCACTGCGGGATCGTCACCGTAATCTGCTTGCACGTAGATCA
CATAAGCACCAAGCGCGTTGGCCTCATGCTTGAGGAGATTGATGAGCGCGGTGGCAATGCCCTGCCTCCG
GTGCTCGCCGGAGACTGCGAGATCATAGATATAGATCTCACTACGCGGCTGCTCAAACTTGGGCAGAACG
TAAGCCGCGAGAGCGCCAACAACCGCTTCTTGGTCGAAGGCAGCAAGCGCGATGAATGTCTTACTACGGA
GCAAGTTCCCGAGGTAATCGGAGTCCGGCTGATGTTGGGAGTAGGTGGCTACGTCTCCGAACTCACGACC
GAAAAGATCAAGAGCAGCCCGCATGGATTTGACTTGGTCAGGGCCGAGCCTACATGTGCGAATGATGCCC
ATACTTGAGCCACCTAACTTTGTTTTAGGGCGACTGCCCTGCTGCGTAACATCGTTGCTGCTGCGTAACA
TCGTTGCTGCTCCATAACATCAAACATCGACCCACGGCGTAACGCGCTTGCTGCTTGGATGCCCGAGGCA
TAGACTGTACAAAAAAACAGTCATAACAAGCCATGAAAACCGCCACTGCGCCGTTACCACCGCTGCGTTC
GGTCAAGGTTCTGGACCAGTTGCGTGAGCGCATACGCTACTTGCATTACAGTTTACGAACCGAACAGGCT
TATGTCAATTCGGTTGAATACTCATACTCTTCCTTTTTCAATATTATTGAAGCATTTATCAGGGTTATTG
TCTCATGAGCGGATACATATTTGAATGTATTTAGAAAAATAAACAAATAGGGGTTCCGCGCACATTTCCC
CGAAAAGTGGGTAATAACTGATATAATTAAATTGAAGCTCTAATTTGTGAGTTTAGTATACATGCATTTA
CTTATAATACAGTTTTTTATGACAACTTGACGGCTACATCATTCACTTTTTCTTCACAACCGGCACGGAA
CTCGCTCGGGCTGGCCCCGGTGCATTTTTTAAATACCCGCGAGAAGTAGAGTTGATCGTCAAAACCAACA
TTGCGACCGACGGTGGCGATAGGCATCCGGGTGGTGCTCAAAAGCAGCTTCGCCTGGCTGATACGTTGGT
CCTCGCGCCAGCTTAAGACGCTAATCCCTAACTGCTGGCGGAAAAGATGTGACAGACGCGACGGCGACAA
GCAAACATGCTGTGCGACGCTGGCGATATCAAAATTGCTGTCTGCCAGGTGATCGCTGATGTACTGACAA
GCCTCGCGTACCCGATTATCCATCGGTGGATGGAGCGACTCGTTAATCGCTTCCATGCGCCGCAGTAACA
ATTGCTCAAGCAGATTTATCGCCAGCAGCTCCGAATAGCGCCCTTCCCCTTGCCCGGCGTTAATGATTTG
CCCAAACAGGTCGCTGAAATGCGGCTGGTGCGCTTCATCCGGGCGAAAGAACCCCGTATTGGCAAATATT
GACGGCCAGTTAAGCCATTCATGCCAGTAGGCGCGCGGACGAAAGTAAACCCACTGGTGATACCATTCGC
GAGCCTCCGGATGACGACCGTAGTGATGAATCTCTCCTGGCGGGAACAGCAAAATATCACCCGGTCGGCA
AACAAATTCTCGTCCCTGATTTTTCACCACCCCCTGACCGCGAATGGTGAGATTGAGAATATAACCTTTC
ATTCCCAGCGGTCGGTCGATAAAAAAATCGAGATAACCGTTGGCCTCAATCGGCGTTAAACCCGCCACCA
GATGGGCATTAAACGAGTATCCCGGCAGCAGGGGATCATTTTGCGCTTCAGCCATACTTTTCATACTCCC
GCCATTCAGAGAAGAAACCAATTGTCCATATTGCATCAGACATTGCCGTCACTGCGTCTTTTACTGGCTC
TTCTCGCTAACCAAACCGGTAACCCCGCTTATTAAAAGCATTCTGTAACAAAGCGGGACCAAAGCCATGA
CAAAAACGCGTAACAAAAGTGTCTATAATCACGGCAGAAAAGTCCACATTGATTATTTGCACGGCTCAAG
CCACTTCCTTTTTGCATTGACGCAGGGTGTCGGAAGGCAACTCGCCGAACGCGCTCCTATAGTTTTCAGC
GAAGCGTCCCAAATGTAAGAAGCCGTAGTCTAGGGCTATCTCAGTTATACTACGCACATTGGCACTGGGA
TCGTTCAAGCAGGCGCGGATGCTTTCGAGCTTGCGGTTGCGGATGTAGTTCTTCGGCGTGGTGCCGGCGT
GCTTCTCGAACAAATTGTAGAGCGAGCGTGGACTCATCATCGCCAGCTCCGCTAACCGCTCAAGGCTGAT
ATTCCGTTTGAGATTCTCCTCAATGAATTGAACGACTCGCTCGAAAGACGGGTTACCTTTGCTGAAAATT
TCACGGCTGACATTGCTGCCCAGCATTTCGAGCAGCTTGGAAGCGATGATCCCCGCATAGTGCTCTTGGA
CCCGAGGCATCGACTTTGTATGTTCCGCTTCGTCACAAACTAACCCGAGTAGATTGATAAAGCCATCGAG
TTGCTGGAGATTGTGTCGCGCGGCGAAACGGATACCCTCCCTCGGCTTGTGCCAATTGTTGTCACTGCAC
GCCCGATCAAGGACCACTGAGGGCAATTTAACGATAAATTTCTCGCAATCTTCTGAATAGGTCAGGTCGG
CTTGGTCATCCGGATTGAGCAGCAATAGTTCGCCCGGCGCAAAATAGTGCTCCTGGCCATGGCCACGCCA
CAGGCAATGGCCTTTGAGTATTATTTGCAGATGATAACAGGTCTCTAATCCAGGCGAGATTACCCTCACG
CTACCGCCGTAGCTGATTCGACACAGATCGAGGCATCCGAAGATTCTGTGGTGCAGCCTGCCTGCCGGGC
GCCCGCCCTTGGGCAGGCGAATAGAGTGCGTACCGACATACTGGTTAACATAATCGGAGACTGCATAGGG
CTCGGCGTGGACGAAGATCTGACTTTTCTCGTTCAATAAGCAAAAATCCATAGTTCACGGTTCTCTTATT
TTAATGTGGGCTGCTTGGTGTGATGTAGAAAGGCGCCAAGTCGATGAAAATGCATCTCGACGTGATGCGT
ATACGGGTTACCCCCATTGCCACGTTGCGCCATCCTTTTTGCAATCAGTGACCACTTTTCCAAGCAAAAA
TAACGCCAAGCAGAACGAAGACGTTCTTTTTAAGAAGCGAGAACACCAGAAGTTCGTGCTGTCGGGGCAT
GGGGCGACGAATTGGCGGATAAAGGGGATCTGCTGGATATTACGGCCTTTTTAAAGACCGTAAAGAAAAA
TAAGCACAAGTTTTATCCGGCCTTTATTCACATTCTTGCCCGCCTGATGAATGCTCATCCGTAATTACGT
ATGGCAATGAAAGACGGTGAGCTGGTGATATGGGATAGTGTTCACCCTTGTTACACCGTTTTCCATGAGC
AAACTGAAACGTTTTCATCGCTCTGGAGTGAATACCACGACGATTTCCGGCAGTTTCTACACATATATTC
GCAAGATGTGGCGTGTTACGGTGAAAACCTGGCCTATTTCCCTAAAGGGTTTATTGAGAATATGTTTTTC
GTCTCAGCCAATCCCTGGGTGAGTTTCACCAGTTTTGATTTAAACGTGGCCAATATGGACAACTTCTTCG
CCCCCGTTTTCACCATGCATGGGAATTAGCTTGATCTGACCAACGACCGGTAGCGGAGCTATCCAACGGC
GGTATACCAGGAAAACACACAGCAGGTACATCAGAACAGTACCATGACTGAAGAACAAATAGTTTTTTCC
TGATCCATAAAGCAGAACGGCCTGCTCCATGACAAATCTGGCTCCCCAACTAATGCCCCATGCAGCCAGC
ATAACCAGCATAAAGTGCAGTGTCCGGTTTGATAGGGATAAGTCCAGCCTTGCAAGAAGCGGATACAGGA
GTGCAAAAAATGGCTATCTCTAGTAAGGCCTACCCCTTAGGCTTTATGCAACAGAAACAATAATAATGGA
GTCATGACCATGCCTAGGCCGCGGGCCGCGCGAATTCAGAAGGAGAATATACCATGAACCAAATCGTGAA
GTTCACTGACGACTCTGGCCTGGCGGTTCAAGTTACTCCAGACGATGTTCGCCGTTATATCTGTGAGAAC
GCTACTGAAAAAGAGGTGGGCCTCTTTCTGCAACTCTGTCAGACTCAACGTCTGAATCCGTTTGTGAAAG
ACGCTTACCTGGTGAAATACGGCGGTGCTCCAGCTTCTATGATTACTTCCTATCAAGTTTTTAACCGTCG
CGCGTGTCGTGATGCTAACTATGATGGTATCAAATCTGGTGTGGTTGTTCTGCGTGACGGTGATGTTGTG
CATAAACGTGGTGCTGCGTGCTACAAAAAGGCGGGTGAGGAGCTCATCGGTGGTTGGGCGGAAGTTCGCT
TTAAGGATGGCCGCGAGACTGCGTATGCTGAGGTGGCGCTCGACGACTATTCCACCGGCAAATCTAATTG
GGCGAAAATGCCGGGTGTTATGATCGAAAAATGCGCGAAGGCTGCTGCTTGGCGCCTCGCGTTCCCGGAC
ACTTTTCAGGGCATGTACGCTGCGGAGGAAATGGATCAAGCGCAACAGCCAGAACAGGTGCGCGCTCAGG
CGGAGCAACCAGTGGATCTCCAGCCAATCCGCGAACTCTTCAAGCCATATTGCGAACACTTCGGCATCAC
TCCGGCTGAGGGTATGACTGCTGTTTGTGGTGCGGTGGGCGCTGAAGGCATGCACTCTATGACCGAGCAG
CAAGCTCGCCGTGCTCGCGCTTGGATGGAGGAAGAAATGGCTGCGCCAGCTGTGGAAGCGGAGTATGAGG
TTGTTGACGAGGGCGAGGTGTTTTAAGGATCCTCTAGAGTCGACCTGCAGGCATGCAAGCTTGCGGCCGC
GTCGTGACTGGGAAAACCCTGGCGACTAGTCTTGGACTCCTGTTGATAGATCCAGTAATGACCTCAGAAC
TCCATCTGGATTTGTTCAGAACGCTCGGTTGCCGCCGGGCGTTTTTTATTGGTGAGAATCTATGCCATAG
CATTTTTATCCATAAGATTAGCGGATCCTACCTGACGCTTTTTATCGCAACTCTCTACTGTTTCTCCATA
CCCGTTTTTTTGGGAATTCGAGCTCTAAGGAGGAAAAACAT
[1500 nt withheld, positions 6132-7631]
TAGGTTAACAACTAGCGTACGATCGACTGCCAGGCATCAAATAAAACGAAAGGCTCAGTCGAAAGACTGG
GCCTTTCGTTTTATGCCATCATGGCCGCGGGACGTCGGGGGGGGGGGGAAAGCCACGTTGTGTCTCAAAA
TCTCTGATGTTACATTGCACAAGATATGCAACAGAAACTATAAAAAATACAGAGAATGAAAAGAAACAGA
TAGATTTTTTAGTTCTTTAGGCCCGTAGTCTGCAAATCCTTTTATGATTTTCTATCAAACAAAAGAGGAA
AATAGACCAGTTGCAATCCAAACGAGAGTCTAATAGAATGAGGTCGAAAAGTAAATCGCGCGGGTTTGTT
ACTGATAAAGCAGGCAAGACCTAAAATGTGTAAAGGGCAAAGTGTATACTTTGGCGTCACCCCTTACATA
TTTTAGGTCTTTTTTTATTGTGCGTAACTAACTTGCCATCTTCAAACAGGAGGGCTGGAAGAAGCAGACC
GCTAACACAGTACATAAAAAAGGAGACATGAACGATGAACATCAAAAAGTTTGCAAAACAAGCAACAGTA
TTAACCTTTACTACCGCACTGCTGGCAGGAGGCGCAACTCAAGCGTTTGCGAAAGAAACGAACCAAAAGC
CATATAAGGAAACATACGGCATTTCCCATATTACACGCCATGATATGCTGCAAATCCCTGAACAGCAAAA
AAATGAAAAATATCAAGTTCCTGAATTCGATTCGTCCACAATTAAAAATATCTCTTCTGCAAAAGGCCTG
GACGTTTGGGACAGCTGGCCATTACAAAACGCTGACGGCACTGTCGCAAACTATCACGGCTACCACATCG
TCTTTGCATTAGCCGGAGATCCTAAAAATGCGGATGACACATCGATTTACATGTTCTATCAAAAAGTCGG
CGAAACTTCTATTGACAGCTGGAAAAACGCTGGCCGCGTCTTTAAAGACAGCGACAAATTCGATGCAAAT
GATTCTATCCTAAAAGACCAAACACAAGAATGGTCAGGTTCAGCCACATTTACATCTGACGGAAAAATCC
GTTTATTCTACACTGATTTCTCCGGTAAACATTACGGCAAACAAACACTGACAACTGCACAAGTTAACGT
ATCAGCATCAGACAGCTCTTTGAACATCAACGGTGTAGAGGATTATAAATCAATCTTTGACGGTGACGGA
AAAACGTATCAAAATGTACAGCAGTTCATCGATGAAGGCAACTACAGCTCAGGCGACAACCATACGCTGA
GAGATCCTCACTACGTAGAAGATAAAGGCCACAAATACTTAGTATTTGAAGCAAACACTGGAACTGAAGA
TGGCTACCAAGGCGAAGAATCTTTATTTAACAAAGCATACTATGGCAAAAGCACATCATTCTTCCGTCAA
GAAAGTCAAAAACTTCTGCAAAGCGATAAAAAACGCACGGCTGAGTTAGCAAACGGCGCTCTCGGTATGA
TTGAGCTAAACGATGATTACACACTGAAAAAAGTGATGAAACCGCTGATTGCATCTAACACAGTAACAGA
TGAAATTGAACGCGCGAACGTCTTTAAAATGAACGGCAAATGGTACCTGTTCACTGACTCCCGCGGATCA
AAAATGACGATTGACGGCATTACGTCTAACGATATTTACATGCTTGGTTATGTTTCTAATTCTTTAACTG
GCCCATACAAGCCGCTGAACAAAACTGGCCTTGTGTTAAAAATGGATCTTGATCCTAACGATGTAACCTT
TACTTACTCACACTTCGCTGTACCTCAAGCGAAAGGAAACAATGTCGTGATTACAAGCTATATGACAAAC
AGAGGATTCTACGCAGACAAACAATCAACGTTTGCGCCAAGCTTCCTGCTGAACATCAAAGGCAAGAAAA
CATCTGTTGTCAAAGACAGCATCCTTGAACAAGGACAATTAACAGTTAACAAATAAGCGTCAGACCCCGT
AGAAAAGATCAAAGGATCTTC
